>Addgene plasmid #190662 | pN7HELIX | addgene full sequence | sequence record 385664 | Addgene NGS Result
ATATGCCAAGTACGCCCCCTATTGACGTCAATGACGGTAAATGGCCCGCCTGGCATTATGCCCAGTACAT
GACCTTATGGGACTTTCCTACTTGGCAGTACATCTACGTATTAGTCATCGCTATTACCATGGTGATGCGG
TTTTGGCAGTACATCAATGGGCGTGGATAGCGGTTTGACTCACGGGGATTTCCAAGTCTCCACCCCATTG
ACGTCAATGGGAGTTTGTTTTGGCACCAAAATCAACGGGACTTTCCAAAATGTCGTAACAACTCCGCCCC
ATTGACGCAAATGGGCGGTAGGCGTGTACGGTGGGAGGTCTATATAAGCAGAGCTGGTTTAGTGAACCGT
CAGATCCGCTAGAGATCCGCGGCCGCTAATACGACTCACTATAGGGAGAGCCGCCACCATGAGCGTGATC
ACCATCCAGTGCAGACTGGTGGCCGAAGAGGACATCCTGAGACAGCTGTGGGAGCTGATGGCCGACAAGA
ACACCCCTCTGATCAACGAGCTGCTGGCCCAAGTGGGAAAGCACCCCGAGTTTGAGACATGGCTGGACAA
GGGCAGAATCCCCACCAAGCTGCTGAAAACCCTGGTCAACAGCTTCAAGACCCAAGAGAGATTCGCCGAC
CAGCCTGGCAGATTCTACACCTCTGCCATTGCTCTGGTGGACTACGTGTACAAGAGTTGGTTCGCCCTGC
AGAAGCGGCGGAAGAGACAGATCGAGGGCAAAGAGAGATGGCTGACCATCCTGAAGTCCGACCTGCAGCT
GGAACAAGAGTCCCAGTGTAGCCTGAGCGCCATCAGGACCAAGGCCAACGAGATCCTGACACAGTTCACC
CCTCAGAGCGAGCAGAACAAGAACCAGCGGAAGGGCAAAAAGACCAAGAAGTCCACCAAGTCCGAGAAGT
CCAGCCTGTTCCAGATCCTGCTGAACACCTACGAGCAGACCCAGAATCCTCTGACCAGATGCGCCATTGC
CTACCTGCTGAAGAACAACTGCCAGATCAGCGAGCTGGACGAGGACAGCGAGGAATTCACCAAGAACCGC
CGGAAGAAAGAGATTGAGATCGAGCGCCTGAAGAATCAGCTGCAGAGCAGGATCCCTAAGGGCAGAGATC
TGACCGGCGAGGAATGGCTCAAGACCCTGGAAATCAGCACCGCCAACGTGCCCCAGAACGAGAATGAAGC
CAAGGCCTGGCAAGCCGCTCTGCTGAGAAAAAGCGCCGACGTGCCATTTCCTGTGGCCTACGAGAGCAAC
GAGGACATGACCTGGCTGCAGAACGACAAAGGCAGACTGTTCGTGCGGTTCAACGGCCTGGGCAAGCTGA
CCTTCGAGATCTACTGCGACAAGCGGCATCTGCACTACTTCAAGCGGTTTCTCGAGGACCAAGAGCTGAA
GCGGAACCACAAGAATCAGTACAGCAGCTCCCTGTTCACCCTGCGGAGTGGTAGACTTGCTTGGAGCCCT
GGCGAGGAAAAAGGCGAGCCCTGGAAAGTGAACCAGCTGCACCTGTACTGCACCCTGGACACCAGAATGT
GGACCATCGAGGGAACCCAGCAGGTCGTGGACGAGAAAAGCACCAAGATCAACGAAACCCTGACAAAGGC
CAAGCAGAAGGACGACCTGAACGACCAGCAGCAGGCCTTCATCACCAGACAGCAGAGCACACTGGACCGG
ATCAACAATCTGTTCCCCAGACCTAGCAAGAGCAGATACCAGGGCCAGCCTTCTATCCTCGTGGGCGTGT
CCTTCGGCCTGAAAAAGCCTGTGACAGTGGCCGTGGTGGACGTGGTCAAGAATGAGGTGCTGGCCTACAG
AAGCGTGAAACAGCTGCTGGGCGAGAACTACAATCTGCTGAACCGGCAGCGACAGCAGCAGCAGAGACTG
TCTCACGAGAGACACAAGGCCCAGAAGCAGAACGCCCCTAACAGCTTTGGCGAGTCTGAGCTGGGCCAGT
ACATCGACAGACTGCTGGCTGACGCCATCATTGCCATTGCCAAGACATACCAGGCCGGCTCCATCGTGCT
GCCCAAGCTGAGAGATATGAGAGAGCAGATCAGCAGCGAGATCCAGAGCAGAGCCGAGAAGAAGTGCCCC
GGCTACAAAGAGGTGCAGCAGAAGTACGCCAAAGAATACCGGATGAGCGTGCACCGGTGGTCCTACGGCA
GACTGATCGAGTGCATCAAGAGCCAGGCCGCCAAGGCCGGAATCTCTACAGAGATCGGCACCCAGCCTAT
CCGGGGCTCTCCTCAAGAGAAGGCCAGAGATGTGGCCGTGTTCGCCTACCAAGAAAGACAGGCCGCTCTG
ATCAGCGGCAGCGAGACCCCCGGCACCAGCGAGAGCGCCACCCCCGAGAGCGGCAGCCCAAAGAAGAAGC
GGAAGGTCGGAAGCGGCGAAGGCAGAGGCAGCCTGCTTACATGTGGCGACGTGGAAGAGAACCCCGGACC
TAAGGACGACTACTGGCAGAGATGGGTGCAGAACCTGTGGGGCGACGAGCCCATTCCTGAAGAACTGCAG
CCCGAGATCGAGAGACTGCTGAGCCCTTCTGTGGTGGAACTGGAACACATCCAGAAGATCCACGACTGGC
TGGACGGCCTGAGACTGTCTAAGCAGTGCGGCAGAATTGTGGCCCCTCCTAGAGCCGGCAAGAGCGTGAC
ATGTGACGTGTACCGGCTGCTGAACAAGCCCCAGAAGAGAGGCGGCAAGCGGGATATTGTGCCCGTGCTG
TATATGCAGGTCCCCGGCGATTGCTCTAGCGGAGAACTGCTGGTGCTGATCCTGGAAAGCCTGAAGTACG
ATGCCACCAGCGGCAAGCTGACCGACCTGAGAAGAAGAGTGCAGCGCCTGCTGAAAGAAAGCAAGGTGGA
AATGCTGATTATCGACGAGGCCAACTTCCTCAAGCTGAACACCTTCAGCGAGATCGCCCGGATCTACGAC
CTGCTGAGAATCAGCATCGTGCTCGTGGGCACCGACGGCCTGGACAACCTGATTAAGAGAGAGCCCTACA
TCCACGACCGGTTCATCGAGTGCTACAAGCTGCCCCTGGTGGAAAGCGAGAAGAAATTCACCGAGCTGGT
CAAGATCTGGGAAGAAGAGGTGCTCTGCCTGCCTCTGCCTAGCAACCTGACCAGAAGCGAGACACTGGAA
CCCCTGCGGAGAAAGACCGGCGGAAAGATCGGACTGGTGGACAGAGTGCTGCGGAGAGCCTCTATTCTGG
CCCTGAGAAAGGGCCTGAAGAATATCGACAAAGAAACCCTGACCGAGGTGCTGGATTGGTTCGAGTGACG
AGCTGTACAAGTAAAGCGGCCGCGCCCCTCTCCCTCCCCCCCCCCTAACGTTACTGGCCGAAGCCGCTTG
GAATAAGGCCGGTGTGCGTTTGTCTATATGTTATTTTCCACCATATTGCCGTCTTTTGGCAATGTGAGGG
CCCGGAAACCTGGCCCTGTCTTCTTGACGAGCATTCCTAGGGGTCTTTCCCCTCTCGCCAAAGGAATGCA
AGGTCTGTTGAATGTCGTGAAGGAAGCAGTTCCTCTGGAAGCTTCTTGAAGACAAACAACGTCTGTAGCG
ACCCTTTGCAGGCAGCGGAACCCCCCACCTGGCGACAGGTGCCTCTGCGGCCAAAAGCCACGTGTATAAG
ATACACCTGCAAAGGCGGCACAACCCCAGTGCCACGTTGTGAGTTGGATAGTTGTGGAAAGAGTCAAATG
GCTCTCCTCAAGCGTATTCAACAAGGGGCTGAAGGATGCCCAGAAGGTACCCCATTGTATGGGATCTGAT
CTGGGGCCTCGGTACACATGCTTTACATGTGTTTAGTCGAGGTTAAAAAAACGTCTAGGCCCCCCGAACC
ACGGGGACGTGGTTTTCCTTTGAAAAACACGATGATAATATGGCCACAACCATGTATCCGTATGATGTTC
CGGATTATGCAGGTGGCGGAAGCGGCCCAAAGAAGAAGCGGAAGGTCGGTGGCGGAAGCGGCGAAATCGG
AGCCGAGGAACCCCACATCTTCGAGGTGGAACCTCTGGAAGGCGAGAGCCTGTCTCACTTCCTGGGCAGA
TTCAGAAGAGAGAACTACCTGACCAGCAGCCAGCTGGGCAAGCTGACAGGACTGGGAGCTGTGGTGTCCC
GGTGGAAGAAGCTGTACTTCAACCCATTTCCAACGCGGCAAGAGCTGGAAGCCCTGACCTCTGTCGTCAG
AGTGAACGCCGATAGACTGGCCGAGATGCTGCCTCCTAAGGGCGTGACCATGAAGCCCAGACCTATCAGA
CTGTGCGCCGCCTGTTATGCCGAGGTGCCCTGTCACAGAATCGAGTGGCAGTTCAAGGACGTGATGAAGT
GCGACCGGCACAACCTGAGACTGCTGACCAAGTGCACCAACTGCGAGACAAGCTTCCCCATTCCTGCCGA
ATGGGTGCAGGGCGAGTGCCCTCACTGCTTTCTGCCTTTTGCCACCATGGCCAAGCGGCAGAAACACGGC
GGAAGCGGCGAAGGCAGAGGCAGCCTGCTTACATGTGGCGACGTGGAAGAGAACCCCGGACCTTATCCGT
ATGATGTTCCGGATTATGCAGGTGGCGGAAGCGGCCCAAAGAAGAAGCGGAAGGTCGGTGGCGGAAGCGG
CGGCAGCGACCTGACCTACGCCTACCTGGTGGGCCTGTTCGAGGGCGACGGCTACTTCAGCATCACCAAG
AAGGGCAAGTACCTGACCTACGAGCTGGGCATCGAGCTGAGCATCAAGGACGTGCAGCTGATCTACAAGA
TCAAGAAGATCCTGGGCATCGGCATCGTGAGCTTCAGAAAGAGAAACGAGATCGAGATGGTGGCCCTGAG
AATCAGAGACAAGAACCACCTGAAGAGCAAGATCCTGCCCATCTTCGAGAAGTACCCCATGTTCAGCAAC
AAGCAGTACGACTACCTGAGATTCAGAAACGCCCTGCTGAGCGGCATCATCAGCCTGGAGGACCTGCCCG
ACTACACCAGAAGCGACGAGCCCCTGAACAGCATCGAGAGCATCATCAACACCAGCTACTTCAGCGCCTG
GCTGGTGGGCTTCATCGAGGCCGAGGGCTGCTTCAGCGTGTACAAGCTGAACAAGGACGACGACTACCTG
ATCGCCAGCTTCGACATCGCCCAGAGAGACGGCGACATCCTGATCAGCGCCATCAGAAAGTACCTGAGCT
TCACCACCAAGGTGTACCTGGACAAGACCAACTGCAGCAAGCTGAAGGTGACCAGCGTGAGAAGCGTGGA
GAACATCATCAAGTTCCTGCAGAACGCCCCCGTGAAGCTGCTGGGCAACATGAAGCTGCAGTACAAGCTG
TGGCTGAAGCAGCTGAGAAAGATCAGCAGATACAGCGAGAAGATCAAGATCCCCAGCAACTACAGCGGCA
GCGAGACCCCCGGCACCAGCGAGAGCGCCACCCCCGAGAGCGGCAGCGACGAGATGCCCATCGTGAAGCA
GGACGACGAGAGCCTGCCTGTGGAAAACAACGACGATGTGGATGAGATCCAGGACGATGAGCTGGAAGAG
ACAAACGTGATCTTCACCGAGCTGAGCGCCGAGGCCAAGCTGAAGATGGATGTGATTCAGGGCCTGCTGG
AACCCTGCGACAGAAAGACATACGGCGAGAAGCTGAGAGTGGCCGCCGAGAAACTGGGAAAGACAGTGCG
GACAGTGCAGCGGCTGGTCAAGAAGTATCAGCAGGACGGCCTGAGCGCCATCGTGGAAACCCAGAGAAAC
GACAAGGGCAGCTACCGGATCGACCCCGAGTGGCAGAAATTCATCGTGAACACCTTCAAAGAGGGCAACA
AGGGCTCCAAGAAGATGACCCCTGCTCAGGTGGCCATGAGAGTGCAAGTTCGGGCTGAACAGCTGGGCCT
GCAGAAATTTCCCAGCCACATGACCGTGTACCGGGTGCTGAACCCCATCATCGAGCGGCAAGAGCGGAAG
CAGAAGCAGAGAAACATCGGCTGGCGGGGCAGCAGAGTGTCCCACAAGACAAGAGATGGCCAGACACTGG
ACGTGCGGTACAGCAATCACGTGTGGCAGTGCGACCACACCAAGCTGGATGTCATGCTGGTGGACCAGTA
CGGCGAGCCTCTTGCCAGACCATGGTTCACCAAGATCACCGACAGCTACAGCCGGTGCATCATGGGCATC
CACGTGGGCTTTGATGCCCCTAGCTCTCAGGTTGTGGCCCTGGCCTCTAGACACGCCATTCTGCCTAAGC
AGTACAGCGCCGAGTACAAACTGATCAGCGACTGGGGCACCTACGGCGTGCCCGAGAATCTGTTTACAGA
CGGCGGCAGAGACTTCAGAAGCGAGCACCTGAAGCAGATCGGCTTCCAGCTGGGCTTCGAGTGTCACCTG
AGAGACAGACCTAGCGAAGGCGGCATCGAGGAAAGAAGCTTCGGAACAATCAATACCGAGTTCCTGAGCG
GCTTCTACGGCTACCTGGGCAGCAACATCCAAGAGAGAAGCAAGACCGCCGAGGAAGAGGCCTGTCTGAC
ACTGAGAGAGCTGCATCTGCTGCTCGTGCGCTACATCGTGGACAACTACAACCAGAGGCTGGACGCCCGG
ACCAAGGACCAGACCAGATTTCAGAGATGGGAGGCCGGACTGCCTGCTCTGCCCAAGATGGTCAAAGAGC
GCGAGCTGGACATCTGCCTGATGAAGAAAACCCGGCGGAGCATCTACAAAGGCGGCTATCTGAGCTTCGA
GAACATCATGTACCGGGGCGATTACCTGGCCGCCTATGCCGGCGAGAATATCGTGCTGAGATACGACCCC
AGAGACATCACCACCGTGTGGGTGTACAGAATCGATAAGGGCAAAGAGGTGTTCCTGTCCGCCGCTCATG
CCCTGGATTGGGAGACAGAACAGCTGTCCCTGGAAGAAGCCAAGGCCGCCTCTAGAAAAGTGCGGAGCGT
GGGCAAGACCCTGAGCAACAAGTCTATCCTGGCCGAGATCCACGACCGGGACACCTTTATCAAGCAGAAG
AAGAAGTCCCAGAAAGAGCGCAAGAAAGAGGAACAGGCCCAGGTCCACGCCGTGTACGAGCCTATCAATC
TGAGCGAGACAGAGCCCCTGGAAAACCTGCAAGAGACACCCAAGCCTGTGACCAGAAAGCCCCGGATCTT
CAACTACGAGCAGCTGCGGCAGGACTACGACGAGTGACCGGTCATCATCACCATCACCATTGAGTTTAAA
CCCGCTGATCAGCCTCGACTGTGCCTTCTAGTTGCCAGCCATCTGTTGTTTGCCCCTCCCCCGTGCCTTC
CTTGACCCTGGAAGGTGCCACTCCCACTGTCCTTTCCTAATAAAATGAGGAAATTGCATCGCATTGTCTG
AGTAGGTGTCATTCTATTCTGGGGGGTGGGGTGGGGCAGGACAGCAAGGGGGAGGATTGGGAAGACAATA
GCAGGCATGCTGGGGATGCGGTGGGCTCTATGGCTTCTGAGGCGGAAAGAACCAGCTGGGGCTCGATACC
GTCGACCTCTAGCTAGAGCTTGGCGTAATCATGGTCATAGCTGTTTCCTGTGTGAAATTGTTATCCGCTC
ACAATTCCACACAACATACGAGCCGGAAGCATAAAGTGTAAAGCCTAGGGTGCCTAATGAGTGAGCTAAC
TCACATTAATTGCGTTGCGCTCACTGCCCGCTTTCCAGTCGGGAAACCTGTCGTGCCAGCTGCATTAATG
AATCGGCCAACGCGCGGGGAGAGGCGGTTTGCGTATTGGGCGCTCTTCCGCTTCCTCGCTCACTGACTCG
CTGCGCTCGGTCGTTCGGCTGCGGCGAGCGGTATCAGCTCACTCAAAGGCGGTAATACGGTTATCCACAG
AATCAGGGGATAACGCAGGAAAGAACATGTGAGCAAAAGGCCAGCAAAAGGCCAGGAACCGTAAAAAGGC
CGCGTTGCTGGCGTTTTTCCATAGGCTCCGCCCCCCTGACGAGCATCACAAAAATCGACGCTCAAGTCAG
AGGTGGCGAAACCCGACAGGACTATAAAGATACCAGGCGTTTCCCCCTGGAAGCTCCCTCGTGCGCTCTC
CTGTTCCGACCCTGCCGCTTACCGGATACCTGTCCGCCTTTCTCCCTTCGGGAAGCGTGGCGCTTTCTCA
TAGCTCACGCTGTAGGTATCTCAGTTCGGTGTAGGTCGTTCGCTCCAAGCTGGGCTGTGTGCACGAACCC
CCCGTTCAGCCCGACCGCTGCGCCTTATCCGGTAACTATCGTCTTGAGTCCAACCCGGTAAGACACGACT
TATCGCCACTGGCAGCAGCCACTGGTAACAGGATTAGCAGAGCGAGGTATGTAGGCGGTGCTACAGAGTT
CTTGAAGTGGTGGCCTAACTACGGCTACACTAGAAGAACAGTATTTGGTATCTGCGCTCTGCTGAAGCCA
GTTACCTTCGGAAAAAGAGTTGGTAGCTCTTGATCCGGCAAACAAACCACCGCTGGTAGCGGTGGTTTTT
TTGTTTGCAAGCAGCAGATTACGCGCAGAAAAAAAGGATCTCAAGAAGATCCTTTGATCTTTTCTACGGG
GTCTGACGCTCAGTGGAACGAAAACTCACGTTAAGGGATTTTGGTCATGAGATTATCAAAAAGGATCTTC
ACCTAGATCCTTTTAAATTAAAAATGAAGTTTTAAATCAATCTAAAGTATATATGAGTAAACTTGGTCTG
ACAGTTACCAATGCTTAATCAGTGAGGCACCTATCTCAGCGATCTGTCTATTTCGTTCATCCATAGTTGC
CTGACTCCCCGTCGTGTAGATAACTACGATACGGGAGGGCTTACCATCTGGCCCCAGTGCTGCAATGATA
CCGCGCGAACCACGCTCACCGGCTCCAGATTTATCAGCAATAAACCAGCCAGCCGGAAGGGCCGAGCGCA
GAAGTGGTCCTGCAACTTTATCCGCCTCCATCCAGTCTATTAATTGTTGCCGGGAAGCTAGAGTAAGTAG
TTCGCCAGTTAATAGTTTGCGCAACGTTGTTGCCATTGCTACAGGCATCGTGGTGTCACGCTCGTCGTTT
GGTATGGCTTCATTCAGCTCCGGTTCCCAACGATCAAGGCGAGTTACATGATCCCCCATGTTGTGCAAAA
AAGCGGTTAGCTCCTTCGGTCCTCCGATCGTTGTCAGAAGTAAGTTGGCCGCAGTGTTATCACTCATGGT
TATGGCAGCACTGCATAATTCTCTTACTGTCATGCCATCCGTAAGATGCTTTTCTGTGACTGGTGAGTAC
TCAACCAAGTCATTCTGAGAATAGTGTATGCGGCGACCGAGTTGCTCTTGCCCGGCGTCAATACGGGATA
ATACCGCGCCACATAGCAGAACTTTAAAAGTGCTCATCATTGGAAAACGTTCTTCGGGGCGAAAACTCTC
AAGGATCTTACCGCTGTTGAGATCCAGTTCGATGTAACCCACTCGTGCACCCAACTGATCTTCAGCATCT
TTTACTTTCACCAGCGTTTCTGGGTGAGCAAAAACAGGAAGGCAAAATGCCGCAAAAAAGGGAATAAGGG
CGACACGGAAATGTTGAATACTCATACTCTTCCTTTTTCAATATTATTGAAGCATTTATCAGGGTTATTG
TCTCATGAGCGGATACATATTTGAATGTATTTAGAAAAATAAACAAATAGGGGTTCCGCGCACATTTCCC
CGAAAAGTGCCACCTGACGTCGACGGATCGGGAGATCGATCTCCCGATCCCCTAGGGTCGACTCTCAGTA
CAATCTGCTCTGATGCCGCATAGTTAAGCCAGTATCTGCTCCCTGCTTGTGTGTTGGAGGTCGCTGAGTA
GTGCGCGAGCAAAATTTAAGCTACAACAAGGCAAGGCTTGACCGACAATTGCATGAAGAATCTGCTTAGG
GTTAGGCGTTTTGCGCTGCTTCGCGATGTACGGGCCAGATATACGCGTTGACATTGATTATTGACTAGTT
ATTAATAGTAATCAATTACGGGGTCATTAGTTCATAGCCCATATATGGAGTTCCGCGTTACATAACTTAC
GGTAAATGGCCCGCCTGGCTGACCGCCCAACGACCCCCGCCCATTGACGTCAATAATGACGTATGTTCCC
ATAGTAACGCCAATAGGGACTTTCCATTGACGTCAATGGGTGGAGTATTTACGGTAAACTGCCCACTTGG
CAGTACATCAAGTGTATC
Features (pLannotate 1.2.2; 17 found; start..end, strand, type, name):
    132..335     +  promoter       CMV promoter: human cytomegalovirus (CMV) immediate early promoter
    377..395     +  promoter       T7 promoter: promoter for bacteriophage T7 RNA polymerase
   2799..2823    +  CDS            msGFP2 (fragment): photostable monomeric superfolder GFP (Valbuena et al., 2020)
   3315..3901    +  misc_feature   IRES2: internal ribosome entry site (IRES) of the encephalomyocarditis virus (EMCV)
   4628..5383    +  CDS            I-AniI (fragment): ANI1_EMEND - Experimental evidence at protein level: Swiss-Prot protein existence level 1. Mitochondrial DNA endonuclease and mRNA maturase involved in intron homing and required for splicing of the cytochrome b (cobA) gene intron, containing its own coding sequence. The protein stimulates the intrinsic ribozyme activity of the intron through binding to and stabilizing specific secondary and tertiary structure elements in the RNA. As an endonuclease it introduces a specific double-strand break at the junction of the two exons the cobA gene and thus mediates the insertion of an intron, containi
   7229..7453    +  polyA_signal   bGH poly(A) signal: bovine growth hormone polyadenylation signal
   7457..7478    +  promoter       SV40 promoter (fragment): SV40 enhancer and early promoter
   7483..7499    +  misc_feature   MCS (fragment): pBluescript multiple cloning site
   7548..7564    -  protein_bind   lac operator: The lac repressor binds to the lac operator to inhibit transcription in E. coli. This inhibition can be relieved by adding lactose or isopropyl-β-D-thiogalactopyranoside (IPTG). lac repressor encoded by lacI
   7572..7602    -  promoter       lac promoter: promoter for the E. coli lac operon
   7617..7638    -  protein_bind   CAP binding site: CAP binding activates transcription in the presence of cAMP. E. coli catabolite activator protein
   7651..7743    -  CDS            lacI (fragment): lac repressor; lacI; The lac repressor binds to the lac operator to inhibit transcription in E. coli. This inhibition can be relieved by adding lactose or isopropyl-β-D-thiogalactopyranoside (IPTG).
   7926..8514    -  rep_origin     ori: high-copy-number ColE1/pMB1/pBR322/pUC origin of replication
   8685..9545    -  CDS            AmpR: β-lactamase; bla; confers resistance to ampicillin, carbenicillin, and related antibiotics
   9546..9650    -  promoter       AmpR promoter: bla
   9721..9765    -  misc_feature   bom (fragment): basis of mobility region from pBR322
   9920..131     +  enhancer       CMV enhancer (across the origin): human cytomegalovirus immediate early enhancer
