[The description below was written by a language model from this plasmid's Addgene catalogue record and pLannotate feature annotations shown in this document.]
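Description:
pN7HELIX is a mammalian expression plasmid of about 10.2 kb built on a pUC19 backbone. It is maintained in E. coli through the high-copy ColE1/pUC origin and selected with ampicillin via the β-lactamase (AmpR) gene. Residual lac promoter/operator and multiple-cloning-site fragments reflect the pUC lineage and play no stated role in the payload.

The payload is a single polycistronic transcription unit driven by the CMV immediate-early enhancer and promoter and terminated by the bovine growth hormone polyadenylation signal. A T7 promoter lies just downstream of CMV, a common arrangement that can also allow in vitro transcription. The transcript encodes four human codon-optimized synthetic components of the N7 type V-K CRISPR-associated transposase. Cas12k and TnsC are joined by a T2A self-cleaving peptide upstream of an EMCV IRES, and TniQ and a nAniI–TnsB fusion are joined by a second T2A downstream of it. The IRES permits cap-independent translation of the second open reading frame, while each T2A yields two separate proteins, so one promoter produces all four. nAniI is a variant of the I-AniI homing endonuclease carrying K227M, F80K and L232K; the annotation software recognizes this region as an I-AniI fragment but does not annotate the transposase genes themselves. A very short hit to msGFP2 is most likely a spurious match to linker or tag sequence, not a reporter.

According to the associated publication title, the HELIX system is used for precise cut-and-paste DNA insertion with engineered CRISPR-associated transposases. The record does not show a guide RNA cassette or a transposon donor on this plasmid, so these would presumably be supplied separately.
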