Addgene plasmid #190662: pN7HELIX
Purpose: Expresses polycistronic N7 HELIX where Cas12k-T2A-TnsC and TniQ-T2A-nAniI_TnsB are separated by an EMCV IRES
Depositing lab: Benjamin Kleinstiver. Publication: Precise cut-and-paste DNA insertion using engineered type V-K CRISPR-associated transposases. Tou CJ, Orr B, Kleinstiver BP. Nat Biotechnol. 2023 Jan 2. doi: 10.1038/s41587-022-01574-x. PubMed 36593413.
Backbone
  Vector backbone: pUC19
  Vector type: Mammalian Expression
Growth in bacteria
  Bacterial resistance: Ampicillin, 100 μg/mL
  Growth temperature: 37°C
  Growth strain: DH5alpha
  Copy number: High Copy
Gene/Insert
  Gene/Insert name: human codon optimized N7Cas12k, N7TnsC, N7TniQ, nAniI_N7TnsB (alt name: CJT248)
  Species: Synthetic
  Mutation: nAniI = K227M, F80K, L232K
  Promoter: CMV
  Cloning method: Gibson Cloning
Terms and licenses: Academic/Nonprofit Terms; Industry Terms: Not Available to Industry
Depositor comments: Please visit https://www.biorxiv.org/content/10.1101/2022.01.07.475005v1 for bioRxiv preprint.
How to cite: pN7HELIX was a gift from Benjamin Kleinstiver (Addgene plasmid # 190662 ; http://n2t.net/addgene:190662 ; RRID:Addgene_190662)
